Addgene plasmid #121355: pUC57-Kan_GY11_00131271
Purpose: Level 0 Golden-Gate compatible vector
Depositing lab: Sophien Kamoun. Depositing organization: Sainsbury Laboratory, Norwich. Publication: A Clone Resource of Magnaporthe oryzae Effectors That Share Sequence and Structural Similarities Across Host-Specific Lineages. Petit-Houdenot Y, Langner T, Harant A, Win J, Kamoun S. Mol Plant Microbe Interact. 2020 Aug;33(8):1032-1035. doi: 10.1094/MPMI-03-20-0052-A. Epub 2020 Jun 22. PubMed 32460610.
Backbone
  Vector backbone: pUC57-Kan
  Backbone size w/o insert (bp): 2626
  Vector type: Golden Gate
  Selectable markers: lacZ
Growth in bacteria
  Bacterial resistance: Kanamycin, 50 μg/mL
  Growth temperature: 37°C
  Growth strain: DH5alpha
  Copy number: High Copy
Gene/Insert
  Gene/Insert name: GY11_00131271
  Mutation: Magnaporthe oryzae
  Cloning method: Restriction Enzyme; 5′ cloning site EcoRV (unknown if destroyed); 3′ cloning site EcoRV (unknown if destroyed)
  Sequencing primers: 5′ M13Fw; 3′ M13Rv
Terms and licenses: Academic/Nonprofit Terms; Industry Terms: Not Available to Industry
How to cite: pUC57-Kan_GY11_00131271 was a gift from Sophien Kamoun (Addgene plasmid # 121355 ; http://n2t.net/addgene:121355 ; RRID:Addgene_121355)
