[The description below was written by a language model from this plasmid's Addgene catalogue record and pLannotate feature annotations shown in this document.]
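Description:
pUC57-Kan_GY11_00131271 is a small, high-copy bacterial cloning plasmid that serves as a Level 0 Golden Gate-compatible module. It is built on the pUC57-Kan backbone (2,626 bp without insert; the deposited full sequence is 2,935 nt). It replicates in E. coli through a ColE1/pUC-type origin and is selected with kanamycin. Resistance comes from an aph(3')-Ia aminoglycoside phosphotransferase gene, which the annotation places directly downstream of the bla (AmpR) promoter. Short remnants of the bom, rop and lacI regions are also detected. These are annotated only as fragments, apparently carried over from ancestral vectors.

The insert, GY11_00131271, comes from the fungus Magnaporthe oryzae; the species is entered in the record's mutation field. The associated publication title describes a clone resource of M. oryzae effectors that share sequence and structural similarity across host-specific lineages, so the insert is presumably one such effector coding sequence. The record gives no further detail on its function or exact boundaries. It was cloned at an EcoRV site within the lacZα region, and M13 forward and reverse primer sites are listed for sequencing. The feature table does not annotate the insert itself. However, a gap of roughly 380 nt lies between the lacZα fragment and the lac operator, lac promoter and CAP site, which fits an insertion that interrupts lacZα; lacZ is listed as the screening marker. No eukaryotic promoter, tag or terminator is recorded, in keeping with a Level 0 part. The record does not name the Type IIS enzyme or the overhangs used. Such a module is normally a donor from which the coding sequence is released and assembled with other parts into higher-level expression constructs.
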