Features (pLannotate 1.2.2; 10 found; start..end, strand, type, name):
    137..236     +  misc_feature   bom (fragment): basis of mobility region from pBR322
    242..399     -  CDS            lacZα (fragment): LacZα fragment of β-galactosidase; lacZ fragment
    783..799     -  protein_bind   lac operator: The lac repressor binds to the lac operator to inhibit transcription in E. coli. This inhibition can be relieved by adding lactose or isopropyl-β-D-thiogalactopyranoside (IPTG). lac repressor encoded by lacI
    807..837     -  promoter       lac promoter: promoter for the E. coli lac operon
    852..873     -  protein_bind   CAP binding site: CAP binding activates transcription in the presence of cAMP. E. coli catabolite activator protein
    886..978     -  CDS            lacI (fragment): lac repressor; lacI; The lac repressor binds to the lac operator to inhibit transcription in E. coli. This inhibition can be relieved by adding lactose or isopropyl-β-D-thiogalactopyranoside (IPTG).
   1161..1749    -  rep_origin     ori: high-copy-number ColE1/pMB1/pBR322/pUC origin of replication
   1920..2735    -  CDS            KanR: aminoglycoside phosphotransferase; aph(3')-Ia; confers resistance to kanamycin in bacteria or G418 (Geneticin®) in eukaryotes
   2736..2840    -  promoter       AmpR promoter: bla
   2935..35      +  CDS            rop (fragment) (across the origin): Rop protein, which maintains plasmids at low copy number; rop
>Addgene plasmid #121355 | pUC57-Kan_GY11_00131271 | depositor full sequence | sequence record 231429 | pUC57-Kan_GY11_00131271 sequence 2935 bps
TCGCGCGTTTCGGTGATGACGGTGAAAACCTCTGACACATGCAGCTCCCGGAGACGGTCACAGCTTGTCT
GTAAGCGGATGCCGGGAGCAGACAAGCCCGTCAGGGCGCGTCAGCGGGTGTTGGCGGGTGTCGGGGCTGG
CTTAACTATGCGGCATCAGAGCAGATTGTACTGAGAGTGCACCATATGCGGTGTGAAATACCGCACAGAT
GCGTAAGGAGAAAATACCGCATCAGGCGCCATTCGCCATTCAGGCTGCGCAACTGTTGGGAAGGGCGATC
GGTGCGGGCCTCTTCGCTATTACGCCAGCTGGCGAAAGGGGGATGTGCTGCAAGGCGATTAAGTTGGGTA
ACGCCAGGGTTTTCCCAGTCACGACGTTGTAAAACGACGGCCAGTGAATTGACGCGTATTGGGATGGAAC
TTGGTCTCTAAGCTCATTGTCTTTGAGCTTGTGGATCATTACCAATAGAACCAACAGTACCAGAAGACAA
AACATCAGTAGAAGTACCAGCAGAAAAACCAGCAGCCAAATTAGTACATTTCAAATAATTACAATGAACT
GGAGAAGCATTTTTACAAATAGCAACCAATCTTTTTGGTTGACCTGGTTTTTCTTCATAAAATCTAACAG
CCCAACCAGCTTTTTTTCTAATAGTACCCCAATGTCTACCATTATACAACAAATGATGATTACATTGAAC
AAAAGACATTAGAGACCAAGTTCCATCCCAATGGCGCGCCGAGCTTGGCTCGAGCATGGTCATAGCTGTT
TCCTGTGTGAAATTGTTATCCGCTCACAATTCCACACAACATACGAGCCGGAAGCATAAAGTGTAAAGCC
TGGGGTGCCTAATGAGTGAGCTAACTCACATTAATTGCGTTGCGCTCACTGCCCGCTTTCCAGTCGGGAA
ACCTGTCGTGCCAGCTGCATTAATGAATCGGCCAACGCGCGGGGAGAGGCGGTTTGCGTATTGGGCGCTC
TTCCGCTTCCTCGCTCACTGACTCGCTGCGCTCGGTCGTTCGGCTGCGGCGAGCGGTATCAGCTCACTCA
AAGGCGGTAATACGGTTATCCACAGAATCAGGGGATAACGCAGGAAAGAACATGTGAGCAAAAGGCCAGC
AAAAGGCCAGGAACCGTAAAAAGGCCGCGTTGCTGGCGTTTTTCCATAGGCTCCGCCCCCCTGACGAGCA
TCACAAAAATCGACGCTCAAGTCAGAGGTGGCGAAACCCGACAGGACTATAAAGATACCAGGCGTTTCCC
CCTGGAAGCTCCCTCGTGCGCTCTCCTGTTCCGACCCTGCCGCTTACCGGATACCTGTCCGCCTTTCTCC
CTTCGGGAAGCGTGGCGCTTTCTCATAGCTCACGCTGTAGGTATCTCAGTTCGGTGTAGGTCGTTCGCTC
CAAGCTGGGCTGTGTGCACGAACCCCCCGTTCAGCCCGACCGCTGCGCCTTATCCGGTAACTATCGTCTT
GAGTCCAACCCGGTAAGACACGACTTATCGCCACTGGCAGCAGCCACTGGTAACAGGATTAGCAGAGCGA
GGTATGTAGGCGGTGCTACAGAGTTCTTGAAGTGGTGGCCTAACTACGGCTACACTAGAAGAACAGTATT
TGGTATCTGCGCTCTGCTGAAGCCAGTTACCTTCGGAAAAAGAGTTGGTAGCTCTTGATCCGGCAAACAA
ACCACCGCTGGTAGCGGTGGTTTTTTTGTTTGCAAGCAGCAGATTACGCGCAGAAAAAAAGGATCTCAAG
AAGATCCTTTGATCTTTTCTACGGGGTCTGACGCTCAGTGGAACGAAAACTCACGTTAAGGGATTTTGGT
CATGAGATTATCAAAAAGGATCTTCACCTAGATCCTTTTAAATTAAAAATGAAGTTTTAAATCAATCTAA
AGTATATATGAGTAAACTTGGTCTGACAGTTAGAAAAACTCATCGAGCATCAAATGAAACTGCAATTTAT
TCATATCAGGATTATCAATACCATATTTTTGAAAAAGCCGTTTCTGTAATGAAGGAGAAAACTCACCGAG
GCAGTTCCATAGGATGGCAAGATCCTGGTATCGGTCTGCGATTCCGACTCGTCCAACATCAATACAACCT
ATTAATTTCCCCTCGTCAAAAATAAGGTTATCAAGTGAGAAATCACCATGAGTGACGACTGAATCCGGTG
AGAATGGCAAAAGTTTATGCATTTCTTTCCAGACTTGTTCAACAGGCCAGCCATTACGCTCGTCATCAAA
ATCACTCGCATCAACCAAACCGTTATTCATTCGTGATTGCGCCTGAGCGAGACGAAATACGCGATCGCTG
TTAAAAGGACAATTACAAACAGGAATCGAATGCAACCGGCGCAGGAACACTGCCAGCGCATCAACAATAT
TTTCACCTGAATCAGGATATTCTTCTAATACCTGGAATGCTGTTTTCCCAGGGATCGCAGTGGTGAGTAA
CCATGCATCATCAGGAGTACGGATAAAATGCTTGATGGTCGGAAGAGGCATAAATTCCGTCAGCCAGTTT
AGTCTGACCATCTCATCTGTAACATCATTGGCAACGCTACCTTTGCCATGTTTCAGAAACAACTCTGGCG
CATCGGGCTTCCCATACAATCGATAGATTGTCGCACCTGATTGCCCGACATTATCGCGAGCCCATTTATA
CCCATATAAATCAGCATCCATGTTGGAATTTAATCGCGGCCTAGAGCAAGACGTTTCCCGTTGAATATGG
CTCATACTCTTCCTTTTTCAATATTATTGAAGCATTTATCAGGGTTATTGTCTCATGAGCGGATACATAT
TTGAATGTATTTAGAAAAATAAACAAATAGGGGTTCCGCGCACATTTCCCCGAAAAGTGCCACCTGACGT
CTAAGAAACCATTATTATCATGACATTAACCTATAAAAATAGGCGTATCACGAGGCCCTTTCGTC
