>Addgene plasmid #121355 | pUC57-Kan_GY11_00131271 | depositor partial sequence | sequence record 230962 | GY11_00131271
TTGGTCTCTAATGTCTTTTGTTCAATGTAATCATCATTTGTTGTATAATGGTAGACATTGGGGTACTATT
AGAAAAAAAGCTGGTTGGGCTGTTAGATTTTATGAAGAAAAACCAGGTCAACCAAAAAGATTGGTTGCTA
TTTGTAAAAATGCTTCTCCAGTTCATTGTAATTATTTGAAATGTACTAATTTGGCTGCTGGTTTTTCTGC
TGGTACTTCTACTGATGTTTTGTCTTCTGGTACTGTTGGTTCTATTGGTAATGATCCACAAGCTCAAAGA
CAATGAGCTTAGAGACCAA
