>Addgene plasmid #121355 | pUC57-Kan_GY11_00131271 | depositor partial sequence | sequence record 230963 | empty_vector
TCGCGCGTTTCGGTGATGACGGTGAAAACCTCTGACACATGCAGCTCCCGGAGACGGTCACAGCTTGTCT
GTAAGCGGATGCCGGGAGCAGACAAGCCCGTCAGGGCGCGTCAGCGGGTGTTGGCGGGTGTCGGGGCTGG
CTTAACTATGCGGCATCAGAGCAGATTGTACTGAGAGTGCACCATATGCGGTGTGAAATACCGCACAGAT
GCGTAAGGAGAAAATACCGCATCAGGCGCCATTCGCCATTCAGGCTGCGCAACTGTTGGGAAGGGCGATC
GGTGCGGGCCTCTTCGCTATTACGCCAGCTGGCGAAAGGGGGATGTGCTGCAAGGCGATTAAGTTGGGTA
ACGCCAGGGTTTTCCCAGTCACGACGTTGTAAAACGACGGCCAGTGAATTGACGCGTATTGGGATATCCC
AATGGCGCGCCGAGCTTGGCTCGAGCATGGTCATAGCTGTTTCCTGTGTGAAATTGTTATCCGCTCACAA
TTCCACACAACATACGAGCCGGAAGCATAAAGTGTAAAGCCTGGGGTGCCTAATGAGTGAGCTAACTCAC
ATTAATTGCGTTGCGCTCACTGCCCGCTTTCCAGTCGGGAAACCTGTCGTGCCAGCTGCATTAATGAATC
GGCCAACGCGCGGGGAGAGGCGGTTTGCGTATTGGGCGCTCTTCCGCTTCCTCGCTCACTGACTCGCTGC
GCTCGGTCGTTCGGCTGCGGCGAGCGGTATCAGCTCACTCAAAGGCGGTAATACGGTTATCCACAGAATC
AGGGGATAACGCAGGAAAGAACATGTGAGCAAAAGGCCAGCAAAAGGCCAGGAACCGTAAAAAGGCCGCG
TTGCTGGCGTTTTTCCATAGGCTCCGCCCCCCTGACGAGCATCACAAAAATCGACGCTCAAGTCAGAGGT
GGCGAAACCCGACAGGACTATAAAGATACCAGGCGTTTCCCCCTGGAAGCTCCCTCGTGCGCTCTCCTGT
TCCGACCCTGCCGCTTACCGGATACCTGTCCGCCTTTCTCCCTTCGGGAAGCGTGGCGCTTTCTCATAGC
TCACGCTGTAGGTATCTCAGTTCGGTGTAGGTCGTTCGCTCCAAGCTGGGCTGTGTGCACGAACCCCCCG
TTCAGCCCGACCGCTGCGCCTTATCCGGTAACTATCGTCTTGAGTCCAACCCGGTAAGACACGACTTATC
GCCACTGGCAGCAGCCACTGGTAACAGGATTAGCAGAGCGAGGTATGTAGGCGGTGCTACAGAGTTCTTG
AAGTGGTGGCCTAACTACGGCTACACTAGAAGAACAGTATTTGGTATCTGCGCTCTGCTGAAGCCAGTTA
CCTTCGGAAAAAGAGTTGGTAGCTCTTGATCCGGCAAACAAACCACCGCTGGTAGCGGTGGTTTTTTTGT
TTGCAAGCAGCAGATTACGCGCAGAAAAAAAGGATCTCAAGAAGATCCTTTGATCTTTTCTACGGGGTCT
GACGCTCAGTGGAACGAAAACTCACGTTAAGGGATTTTGGTCATGAGATTATCAAAAAGGATCTTCACCT
AGATCCTTTTAAATTAAAAATGAAGTTTTAAATCAATCTAAAGTATATATGAGTAAACTTGGTCTGACAG
TTAGAAAAACTCATCGAGCATCAAATGAAACTGCAATTTATTCATATCAGGATTATCAATACCATATTTT
TGAAAAAGCCGTTTCTGTAATGAAGGAGAAAACTCACCGAGGCAGTTCCATAGGATGGCAAGATCCTGGT
ATCGGTCTGCGATTCCGACTCGTCCAACATCAATACAACCTATTAATTTCCCCTCGTCAAAAATAAGGTT
ATCAAGTGAGAAATCACCATGAGTGACGACTGAATCCGGTGAGAATGGCAAAAGTTTATGCATTTCTTTC
CAGACTTGTTCAACAGGCCAGCCATTACGCTCGTCATCAAAATCACTCGCATCAACCAAACCGTTATTCA
TTCGTGATTGCGCCTGAGCGAGACGAAATACGCGATCGCTGTTAAAAGGACAATTACAAACAGGAATCGA
ATGCAACCGGCGCAGGAACACTGCCAGCGCATCAACAATATTTTCACCTGAATCAGGATATTCTTCTAAT
ACCTGGAATGCTGTTTTCCCAGGGATCGCAGTGGTGAGTAACCATGCATCATCAGGAGTACGGATAAAAT
GCTTGATGGTCGGAAGAGGCATAAATTCCGTCAGCCAGTTTAGTCTGACCATCTCATCTGTAACATCATT
GGCAACGCTACCTTTGCCATGTTTCAGAAACAACTCTGGCGCATCGGGCTTCCCATACAATCGATAGATT
GTCGCACCTGATTGCCCGACATTATCGCGAGCCCATTTATACCCATATAAATCAGCATCCATGTTGGAAT
TTAATCGCGGCCTAGAGCAAGACGTTTCCCGTTGAATATGGCTCATACTCTTCCTTTTTCAATATTATTG
AAGCATTTATCAGGGTTATTGTCTCATGAGCGGATACATATTTGAATGTATTTAGAAAAATAAACAAATA
GGGGTTCCGCGCACATTTCCCCGAAAAGTGCCACCTGACGTCTAAGAAACCATTATTATCATGACATTAA
CCTATAAAAATAGGCGTATCACGAGGCCCTTTCGTC
