>Addgene plasmid #121355 | pUC57-Kan_GY11_00131271 | addgene partial sequence | sequence record 238245 | M13-F20 5'-TGTAAAACGACGGCCAGT-3'
TTGGTCTCTAAGCTCATTGTCTTTGAGCTTGTGGATCATTACCAATAGAACCAACAGTACCAGAAGACAA
AACATCAGTAGAAGTACCAGCAGAAAAACCAGCAGCCAAATTAGTACATTTCAAATAATTACAATGAACT
GGAGAAGCATTTTTACAAATAGCAACCAATCTTTTTGGTTGACCTGGTTTTTCTTCATAAAATCTAACAG
CCCAACCAGCTTTTTTTCTAATAGTACCCCAATGTCTACCATTATACAACAAATGATGATTACATTGAAC
AAAAGACATTAGAGACCAAGTTCCATCCCAATGGCGCGCCGAGCTTGGCTCGAGCATGGTCATAGCTGTT
TCCTGTGTGAAATTGTTATCCGCTCACAATTCCACACAACATACGAGCCGGAAGCATAAAGTGTAAAGCC
TGGGGTGCCTAATGAGTGAGCTAACTCACATTAATTGCGTTGCGCTCACTGCCCGCTTTCCAGTCGGGAA
ACCTGTCGTGCCAGCTGCATTAATGAATCGGCCAACGCGCGGGGAGAGGCGGTTTGCGTATTGGGCGCTC
TTCCGCTTCCTCGCTCACTGACTCGCTGCGCTCGGTCGTTCGGCTGCGGCGAGCGGTATCAGCTCACTCA
AAGGCGGTAATACGGTTATCCACAGAATCAGGGGATAACGCAGGAAAGAACATGTGAGCAAAAGGCCAGC
AAAAGGCCAGGAACCGTAAAAAGGCCGCGTTGCTGGCGTTTTTCCATAGGCTCCGCCCCCCTGACGAGCA
TCACAAAAATCGACGCTCAAGTCAGAGGTGGCGAAACCCGACAGGACTATAAAGATACCAGGCGTTTCCC
CCTGGAAGCTCCCTCGTGCGCTCTCCTGTTCCGACCCTGCCGCTTACCGGATACCTGTCCGCCTTTCTCC
CTTCGGGAAGCGTGGCGCTTTCTCATAGCTCACGCTGTAGG
